Addgene plasmid #119217: pLV-H1-SGIPZ
Purpose: (Empty Backbone) empty vector for cloning shRNA and/or miRNA
Depositing lab: Helen Morrison. Depositing organization: Leibniz Institute on Aging - Fritz Lipmann Institute (FLI).
Backbone
  Vector backbone: pLV-H1-SGIPZ
  Backbone manufacturer: Modified from pGIPZ
  Backbone size (bp): 9359
  Vector type: Mammalian Expression, Lentiviral, RNAi
  Selectable markers: Puromycin
Growth in bacteria
  Bacterial resistance: Ampicillin and Bleocin (Zeocin), 100 & 50 μg/mL
  Growth temperature: 37°C
  Growth strain: NEB Stable
  Growth instructions: We usually don't use Zeocin for E. coli culture.
  Copy number: High Copy
Terms and licenses: Academic/Nonprofit Terms; Industry Terms: Not Available to Industry
Depositor comments: The vector is used as an empty vector control for Addgene #119206. Plasmid designed and cloned by Yan Cui, PhD
How to cite: pLV-H1-SGIPZ was a gift from Helen Morrison (Addgene plasmid # 119217 ; http://n2t.net/addgene:119217 ; RRID:Addgene_119217)
