[The description below was written by a language model from this plasmid's Addgene catalogue record and pLannotate feature annotations shown in this document.]
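Description:
pLV-H1-SGIPZ is a 9,359 bp HIV-1-based lentiviral RNAi vector derived from pGIPZ and supplied as an empty backbone for cloning shRNA and/or miRNA sequences for mammalian cells. In bacteria it replicates from a high-copy ColE1/pUC-type origin and carries an ampicillin resistance gene with its own bla promoter. A second bacterial marker, BleoR driven by the synthetic EM7 promoter, confers Zeocin resistance, although the depositor notes this selection is not usually applied. The lentiviral framework consists of a truncated 5' LTR, the Ψ packaging signal with adjoining gag sequence, the RRE for Rev-dependent nuclear export, the cPPT/CTS, a WPRE to enhance transcript expression, and a self-inactivating ΔU3 3' LTR followed by a bGH polyadenylation signal. The short nef, gag and rev fragments in the annotation are residual viral sequence rather than functional genes. An SV40 origin and SV40 poly(A) signal lie in the plasmid backbone outside the viral unit.

Two expression arrangements lie between the LTRs. A human H1 RNA polymerase III promoter sits upstream and is suited to driving conventional short hairpin RNAs. Downstream, the CMV enhancer/promoter drives a Pol II transcript encoding TurboGFP, an EMCV IRES and puromycin N-acetyltransferase, followed by 5' miR-30a flanking sequence. As in pGIPZ, this is the context for a microRNA-embedded hairpin, so that fluorescence, drug resistance and the hairpin come from one transcript. Only the 5' miR-30a flank is annotated, and the record does not state the cloning sites. Transduced cells can be tracked by green fluorescence and selected with puromycin. The depositor describes the plasmid as the empty-vector control for a related construct from the same laboratory.
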