Features (pLannotate 1.2.2; 25 found; start..end, strand, type, name):
     60..389     +  CDS            nef (fragment): NEF_HV1BR - Experimental evidence at protein level: Swiss-Prot protein existence level 1. Extracellular Nef protein targets CD4(+) T-lymphocytes for apoptosis by interacting with CXCR4 surface receptors (PubMed:14990729). From Human immunodeficiency virus type 1 group M subtype B (isolate BRU/LAI) (HIV-1).
    437..694     +  LTR            5' LTR (truncated): truncated 5' long terminal repeat (LTR) from HIV-1
    741..866     +  misc_feature   HIV-1 Ψ: packaging signal of human immunodeficiency virus type 1
    850..1188    +  CDS            HIV-1 gag (fragment): gag protein from human immunodeficiency virus 1; gag
   1363..1596    +  misc_feature   RRE: The Rev response element (RRE) of HIV-1 allows for Rev-dependent mRNA export from the nucleus to the cytoplasm.
   1973..2073    +  CDS            Rev (fragment): human immunodeficiency virus 1 (HIV-1) Rev protein; rev; enhances nuclear export of unspliced and incompletely spliced viral mRNAs
   2123..2240    +  misc_feature   cPPT/CTS: central polypurine tract and central termination sequence of HIV-1
   2305..2679    -  CDS            BleoR: antibiotic-binding protein; Sh ble from Streptoalloteichus hindustanus; confers resistance to bleomycin, phleomycin, and Zeocin™
   2699..2746    -  promoter       EM7 promoter: synthetic bacterial promoter&nbsp
   2774..2864    +  promoter       H1 promoter: human H1 RNA promoter
   2963..3266    +  enhancer       CMV enhancer: human cytomegalovirus immediate early enhancer
   3267..3470    +  promoter       CMV promoter: human cytomegalovirus (CMV) immediate early promoter
   3562..4260    +  CDS            TurboGFP: improved green fluorescent protein from Pontellina plumata (Evdokimov et al., 2006) mammalian codon-optimized
   4287..4859    +  misc_feature   IRES: internal ribosome entry site (IRES) of the encephalomyocarditis virus (EMCV)
   4868..5464    +  CDS            PuroR: puromycin N-acetyltransferase; pac from Streptomyces alboniger; confers resistance to puromycin
   5471..5560    +  ncRNA          5' miR-30a: sequence upstream of the 71-nt precursor of the human miR-30a microRNA (Zeng et al., 2002) miRNA
   5689..6277    +  misc_feature   WPRE: woodchuck hepatitis virus posttranscriptional regulatory element
   6294..6482    +  CDS            nef (fragment): NEF_HV1Z2 - Experimental evidence at protein level: Swiss-Prot protein existence level 1. Extracellular Nef protein targets CD4(+) T-lymphocytes for apoptosis by interacting with CXCR4 surface receptors. From Human immunodeficiency virus type 1 group M subtype D (isolate Z2/CDC-Z34) (HIV-1).
   6484..6717    +  LTR            3' LTR (ΔU3): self-inactivating 3' long terminal repeat (LTR) from HIV-1
   6824..6935    +  polyA_signal   bGH poly(A) signal: bovine growth hormone polyadenylation signal
   7146..7734    -  rep_origin     ori: high-copy-number ColE1/pMB1/pBR322/pUC origin of replication
   7905..8765    -  CDS            AmpR: β-lactamase; bla; confers resistance to ampicillin, carbenicillin, and related antibiotics
   8766..8870    -  promoter       AmpR promoter: bla
   8942..9077    +  rep_origin     SV40 ori: SV40 origin of replication
   9118..9252    +  polyA_signal   SV40 poly(A) signal: SV40 polyadenylation signal
>Addgene plasmid #119217 | pLV-H1-SGIPZ | addgene full sequence | sequence record 231699 | Addgene NGS Result
TGAATTATTTTCATTTTAAAGAAATTGTATTTGTTAAATATGTACTACAAACTTAGTAGTTGGAAGGGCT
AATTCACTCCCAAAGAAGACAAGATATCCTTGATCTGTGGATCTACCACACACAAGGCTACTTCCCTGAT
TAGCAGAACTACACACCAGGGCCAGGGGTCAGATATCCACTGACCTTTGGATGGTGCTACAAGCTAGTAC
CAGTTGAGCCAGATAAGGTAGAAGAGGCCAATAAAGGAGAGAACACCAGCTTGTTACACCCTGTGAGCCT
GCATGGGATGGATGACCCGGAGAGAGAAGTGTTAGAGTGGAGGTTTGACAGCCGCCTAGCATTTCATCAC
GTGGCCCGAGAGCTGCATCCGGAGTACTTCAAGAACTGCTGATATCGAGCTTGCTACAAGGGACTTTCCG
CTGGGGACTTTCCAGGGAGGCGTGGCCTGGGCGGGACTGGGGAGTGGCGAGCCCTCAGATCCTGCATATA
AGCAGCTGCTTTTTGCCTGTACTGGGTCTCTCTGGTTAGACCAGATCTGAGCCTGGGAGCTCTCTGGCTA
ACTAGGGAACCCACTGCTTAAGCCTCAATAAAGCTTGCCTTGAGTGCTTCAAGTAGTGTGTGCCCGTCTG
TTGTGTGACTCTGGTAACTAGAGATCCCTCAGACCCTTTTAGTCAGTGTGGAAAATCTCTAGCAGTGGCG
CCCGAACAGGGACTTGAAAGCGAAAGGGAAACCAGAGGAGCTCTCTCGACGCAGGACTCGGCTTGCTGAA
GCGCGCACGGCAAGAGGCGAGGGGCGGCGACTGGTGAGTACGCCAAAAATTTTGACTAGCGGAGGCTAGA
AGGAGAGAGATGGGTGCGAGAGCGTCAGTATTAAGCGGGGGAGAATTAGATCGCGATGGGAAAAAATTCG
GTTAAGGCCAGGGGGAAAGAAAAAATATAAATTAAAACATATAGTATGGGCAAGCAGGGAGCTAGAACGA
TTCGCAGTTAATCCTGGCCTGTTAGAAACATCAGAAGGCTGTAGACAAATACTGGGACAGCTACAACCAT
CCCTTCAGACAGGATCAGAAGAACTTAGATCATTATATAATACAGTAGCAACCCTCTATTGTGTGCATCA
AAGGATAGAGATAAAAGACACCAAGGAAGCTTTAGACAAGATAGAGGAAGAGCAAAACAAAAGTAAGACC
ACCGCACAGCAAGCGGCCGGCCGCTGATCTTCAGACCTGGAGGAGGAGATATGAGGGACAATTGGAGAAG
TGAATTATATAAATATAAAGTAGTAAAAATTGAACCATTAGGAGTAGCACCCACCAAGGCAAAGAGAAGA
GTGGTGCAGAGAGAAAAAAGAGCAGTGGGAATAGGAGCTTTGTTCCTTGGGTTCTTGGGAGCAGCAGGAA
GCACTATGGGCGCAGCGTCAATGACGCTGACGGTACAGGCCAGACAATTATTGTCTGGTATAGTGCAGCA
GCAGAACAATTTGCTGAGGGCTATTGAGGCGCAACAGCATCTGTTGCAACTCACAGTCTGGGGCATCAAG
CAGCTCCAGGCAAGAATCCTGGCTGTGGAAAGATACCTAAAGGATCAACAGCTCCTGGGGATTTGGGGTT
GCTCTGGAAAACTCATTTGCACCACTGCTGTGCCTTGGAATGCTAGTTGGAGTAATAAATCTCTGGAACA
GATTTGGAATCACACGACCTGGATGGAGTGGGACAGAGAAATTAACAATTACACAAGCTTAATACACTCC
TTAATTGAAGAATCGCAAAACCAGCAAGAAAAGAATGAACAAGAATTATTGGAATTAGATAAATGGGCAA
GTTTGTGGAATTGGTTTAACATAACAAATTGGCTGTGGTATATAAAATTATTCATAATGATAGTAGGAGG
CTTGGTAGGTTTAAGAATAGTTTTTGCTGTACTTTCTATAGTGAATAGAGTTAGGCAGGGATATTCACCA
TTATCGTTTCAGACCCACCTCCCAACCCCGAGGGGACCCGACAGGCCCGAAGGAATAGAAGAAGAAGGTG
GAGAGAGAGACAGAGACAGATCCATTCGATTAGTGAACGGATCGGCACTGCGTGCGCCAATTCTGCAGAC
AAATGGCAGTATTCATCCACAATTTTAAAAGAAAAGGGGGGATTGGGGGGTACAGTGCAGGGGAAAGAAT
AGTAGACATAATAGCAACAGACATACAAACTAAAGAATTACAAAAACAAATTACAAAAATTCAAAATTTT
CGGGTTTATTACAGGGACAGCAGAGATCCAGTTTGGTTAGTACCGGGCCCGCTCTAGTCCGGAATCAGTC
CTGCTCCTCGGCCACGAAGTGCACGCAGTTGCCGGCCGGGTCGCGCAGGGCGAACTCCCGCCCCCACGGC
TGCTCGCCGATCTCGGTCATGGCCGGCCCGGAGGCGTCCCGGAAGTTCGTGGACACGACCTCCGACCACT
CGGCGTACAGCTCGTCCAGGCCGCGCACCCACACCCAGGCCAGGGTGTTGTCCGGCACCACCTGGTCCTG
GACCGCGCTGATGAACAGGGTCACGTCGTCCCGGACCACACCGGCGAAGTCGTCCTCCACGAAGTCCCGG
GAGAACCCGAGCCGGTCGGTCCAGAACTCGACCGCTCCGGCGACGTCGCGCGCGGTGAGCACCGGAACGG
CACTGGTCAACTTGGCCATGGTGGCCCTCCTATAGTGAGTCGTATTATACTATGCCGATATACTATGCCG
ATGATTAATTGTCAACACGTGCTGCAGGTCCGAGGTTCTAGTAATATTTGCATGTCGCTATGTGTTCTGG
GAAATCACCATAAACGTGAAATGTCTTTGGATTTGGGAATCTTATAAGTTCTGTATGAGACCACATCGAT
TCTTTTTTTCTAGACGTATTACCGCCATGCATTAGTTATTAATAGTAATCAATTACGGGGTCATTAGTTC
ATAGCCCATATATGGAGTTCCGCGTTACATAACTTACGGTAAATGGCCCGCCTGGCTGACCGCCCAACGA
CCCCCGCCCATTGACGTCAATAATGACGTATGTTCCCATAGTAACGCCAATAGGGACTTTCCATTGACGT
CAATGGGTGGAGTATTTACGGTAAACTGCCCACTTGGCAGTACATCAAGTGTATCATATGCCAAGTACGC
CCCCTATTGACGTCAATGACGGTAAATGGCCCGCCTGGCATTATGCCCAGTACATGACCTTATGGGACTT
TCCTACTTGGCAGTACATCTACGTATTAGTCATCGCTATTACCATGGTGATGCGGTTTTGGCAGTACATC
AATGGGCGTGGATAGCGGTTTGACTCACGGGGATTTCCAAGTCTCCACCCCATTGACGTCAATGGGAGTT
TGTTTTGGCACCAAAATCAACGGGACTTTCCAAAATGTCGTAACAACTCCGCCCCATTGACGCAAATGGG
CGGTAGGCGTGTACGGTGGGAGGTCTATATAAGCAGAGCTCGTTTAGTGAACCGTCAGATCGCCTGGAGA
CGCCATCCACGCTGTTTTGACCTCCATAGAAGACACCGACTCTACTAGAGGATCTGCCACCATGGAGAGC
GACGAGAGCGGCCTGCCCGCCATGGAGATCGAGTGCCGCATCACCGGCACCCTGAACGGCGTGGAGTTCG
AGCTGGTGGGCGGCGGAGAGGGCACCCCCGAGCAGGGCCGCATGACCAACAAGATGAAGAGCACCAAAGG
CGCCCTGACCTTCAGCCCCTACCTGCTGAGCCACGTGATGGGCTACGGCTTCTACCACTTCGGCACCTAC
CCCAGCGGCTACGAGAACCCCTTCCTGCACGCCATCAACAACGGCGGCTACACCAACACCCGCATCGAGA
AGTACGAGGACGGCGGCGTGCTGCACGTGAGCTTCAGCTACCGCTACGAGGCCGGCCGCGTGATCGGCGA
CTTCAAGGTGATGGGCACCGGCTTCCCCGAGGACAGCGTGATCTTCACCGACAAGATCATCCGCAGCAAC
GCCACCGTGGAGCACCTGCACCCCATGGGCGATAACGATCTGGATGGCAGCTTCACCCGCACCTTCAGCC
TGCGCGACGGCGGCTACTACAGCTCCGTGGTGGACAGCCACATGCACTTCAAGAGCGCCATCCACCCCAG
CATCCTGCAGAACGGGGGCCCCATGTTCGCCTTCCGCCGCGTGGAGGAGGATCACAGCAACACCGAGCTG
GGCATCGTGGAGTACCAGCACGCCTTCAAGACCCCGGATGCAGATGCCGGTGAAGAATAATGTACAAGTA
GCGGCCGCAAATTCCGCCCCTCTCCCTCCCCCCCCCCTAACGTTACTGGCCGAAGCCGCTTGGAATAAGG
CCGGTGTGCGTTTGTCTATATGTTATTTTCCACCATATTGCCGTCTTTTGGCAATGTGAGGGCCCGGAAA
CCTGGCCCTGTCTTCTTGACGAGCATTCCTAGGGGTCTTTCCCCTCTCGCCAAAGGAATGCAAGGTCTGT
TGAATGTCGTGAAGGAAGCAGTTCCTCTGGAAGCTTCTTGAAGACAAACAACGTCTGTAGCGACCCTTTG
CAGGCAGCGGAACCCCCCACCTGGCGACAGGTGCCTCTGCGGCCAAAAGCCACGTGTATAAGATACACCT
GCAAAGGCGGCACAACCCCAGTGCCACGTTGTGAGTTGGATAGTTGTGGAAAGAGTCAAATGGCTCTCCT
CAAGCGTATTCAACAAGGGGCTGAAGGATGCCCAGAAGGTACCCCATTGTATGGGATCTGATCTGGGGCC
TCGGTGCACATGCTTTACATGTGTTTAGTCGAGGTTAAAAAAACGTCTAGGCCCCCCGAACCACGGGGAC
GTGGTTTTCCTTTGAAAAACACGATAATACCATGGCCACCGAGTACAAGCCCACGGTGCGCCTCGCCACC
CGCGACGACGTCCCCCGGGCCGTACGCACCCTCGCCGCCGCGTTCGCCGACTACCCCGCCACGCGCCACA
CCGTCGACCCGGACCGCCACATCGAGCGGGTCACCGAGCTGCAAGAACTCTTCCTCACGCGCGTCGGGCT
CGACATCGGCAAGGTGTGGGTCGCGGACGACGGCGCCGCGGTGGCGGTCTGGACCACGCCGGAGAGCGTC
GAAGCGGGGGCGGTGTTCGCCGAGATCGGCTCGCGCATGGCCGAGTTGAGCGGTTCCCGGCTGGCCGCGC
AGCAACAGATGGAAGGCCTCCTGGCGCCGCACCGGCCCAAGGAGCCCGCGTGGTTCCTGGCCACCGTCGG
CGTCTCGCCCGACCACCAGGGCAAGGGTCTGGGCAGCGCCGTCGTGCTCCCCGGAGTGGAGGCGGCCGAG
CGCGCTGGGGTGCCCGCCTTCCTGGAGACCTCCGCGCCCCGCAACCTCCCCTTCTACGAGCGGCTCGGCT
TCACCGTCACCGCCGACGTCGAGGTGCCCGAAGGACCGCGCACCTGGTGCATGACCCGCAAGCCCGGTGC
CTGAGTTTGTTTGAATGAGGCTTCAGTACTTTACAGAATCGTTGCCTGCACATCTTGGAAACACTTGCTG
GGATTACTTCTTCAGGTTAACCCAACAGAATTCTCTTCTGAAGAAAATATATTTCTTTTTATTCATAGCT
CTTCTCGAGGTAACCGGATCCAGTTGTGTTTTAATGTATATTAATGTTACTAATGTGTTTTATTTAAATT
GAGTCACGCGTCTGGAACAATCAACCTCTGGATTACAAAATTTGTGAAAGATTGACTGGTATTCTTAACT
ATGTTGCTCCTTTTACGCTATGTGGATACGCTGCTTTAATGCCTTTGTATCATGCTATTGCTTCCCGTAT
GGCTTTCATTTTCTCCTCCTTGTATAAATCCTGGTTGCTGTCTCTTTATGAGGAGTTGTGGCCCGTTGTC
AGGCAACGTGGCGTGGTGTGCACTGTGTTTGCTGACGCAACCCCCACTGGTTGGGGCATTGCCACCACCT
GTCAGCTCCTTTCCGGGACTTTCGCTTTCCCCCTCCCTATTGCCACGGCGGAACTCATCGCCGCCTGCCT
TGCCCGCTGCTGGACAGGGGCTCGGCTGTTGGGCACTGACAATTCCGTGGTGTTGTCGGGGAAGCTGACG
TCCTTTCCATGGCTGCTCGCCTGTGTTGCCACCTGGATTCTGCGCGGGACGTCCTTCTGCTACGTCCCTT
CGGCCCTCAATCCAGCGGACCTTCCTTCCCGCGGCCTGCTGCCGGCTCTGCGGCCTCTTCCGCGTCTTCG
CCTTCGCCCTCAGACGAGTCGGATCTCCCTTTGGGCCGCCTCCCCGCCTGGAATTAATTCTGCAGTCGAG
ACCTAGAAAAACATGGAGCAATCACAAGTAGCAATACAGCAGCTACCAATGCTGATTGTGCCTGGCTAGA
AGCACAAGAGGAGGAGGAGGTGGGTTTTCCAGTCACACCTCAGGTACCTTTAAGACCAATGACTTACAAG
GCAGCTGTAGATCTTAGCCACTTTTTAAAAGAAAAGAGGGGACTGGAAGGGCTAATTCACTCCCAACGAA
GACAAGATCTGCTTTTTGCTTGTACTGGGTCTCTCTGGTTAGACCAGATCTGAGCCTGGGAGCTCTCTGG
CTAACTAGGGAACCCACTGCTTAAGCCTCAATAAAGCTTGCCTTGAGTGCTTCAAGTAGTGTGTGCCCGT
CTGTTGTGTGACTCTGGTAACTAGAGATCCCTCAGACCCTTTTAGTCAGTGTGGAAAATCTCTAGCAGTA
GTAGTTCATGTCATCTTATTATTCAGTATTTATAACTTGCAAAGAAATGAATATCAGAGAGTGAGAGGCC
TTGACATTGTTTAAACCCGCTGATCAGCCTCGACTGTGCCTTCTAGTTGCCAGCCATCTGTTGTTTGCCC
CTCCCCCGTGCCTTCCTTGACCCTGGAAGGTGCCACTCCCACTGTCCTTTCCTAATAAAATGAGGAAATT
GCATCGCATTGTCTGAGTAGGTGTCATTCTATTCTGGGGGGTGGGGTGGGGCAGGACAGCAAGGGGGAGG
ATTGGGAAGACAATAGCAGGGTATCAGCTCACTCAAAGGCGGTAATACGGTTATCCACAGAATCAGGGGA
TAACGCAGGAAAGAACATGTGAGCAAAAGGCCAGCAAAAGGCCAGGAACCGTAAAAAGGCCGCGTTGCTG
GCGTTTTTCCATAGGCTCCGCCCCCCTGACGAGCATCACAAAAATCGACGCTCAAGTCAGAGGTGGCGAA
ACCCGACAGGACTATAAAGATACCAGGCGTTTCCCCCTGGAAGCTCCCTCGTGCGCTCTCCTGTTCCGAC
CCTGCCGCTTACCGGATACCTGTCCGCCTTTCTCCCTTCGGGAAGCGTGGCGCTTTCTCATAGCTCACGC
TGTAGGTATCTCAGTTCGGTGTAGGTCGTTCGCTCCAAGCTGGGCTGTGTGCACGAACCCCCCGTTCAGC
CCGACCGCTGCGCCTTATCCGGTAACTATCGTCTTGAGTCCAACCCGGTAAGACACGACTTATCGCCACT
GGCAGCAGCCACTGGTAACAGGATTAGCAGAGCGAGGTATGTAGGCGGTGCTACAGAGTTCTTGAAGTGG
TGGCCTAACTACGGCTACACTAGAAGAACAGTATTTGGTATCTGCGCTCTGCTGAAGCCAGTTACCTTCG
GAAAAAGAGTTGGTAGCTCTTGATCCGGCAAACAAACCACCGCTGGTAGCGGTGGTTTTTTTGTTTGCAA
GCAGCAGATTACGCGCAGAAAAAAAGGATCTCAAGAAGATCCTTTGATCTTTTCTACGGGGTCTGACGCT
CAGTGGAACGAAAACTCACGTTAAGGGATTTTGGTCATGAGATTATCAAAAAGGATCTTCACCTAGATCC
TTTTAAATTAAAAATGAAGTTTTAAATCAATCTAAAGTATATATGAGTAAACTTGGTCTGACAGTTACCA
ATGCTTAATCAGTGAGGCACCTATCTCAGCGATCTGTCTATTTCGTTCATCCATAGTTGCCTGACTCCCC
GTCGTGTAGATAACTACGATACGGGAGGGCTTACCATCTGGCCCCAGTGCTGCAATGATACCGCGAGACC
CACGCTCACCGGCTCCAGATTTATCAGCAATAAACCAGCCAGCCGGAAGGGCCGAGCGCAGAAGTGGTCC
TGCAACTTTATCCGCCTCCATCCAGTCTATTAATTGTTGCCGGGAAGCTAGAGTAAGTAGTTCGCCAGTT
AATAGTTTGCGCAACGTTGTTGCCATTGCTACAGGCATCGTGGTGTCACGCTCGTCGTTTGGTATGGCTT
CATTCAGCTCCGGTTCCCAACGATCAAGGCGAGTTACATGATCCCCCATGTTGTGCAAAAAAGCGGTTAG
CTCCTTCGGTCCTCCGATCGTTGTCAGAAGTAAGTTGGCCGCAGTGTTATCACTCATGGTTATGGCAGCA
CTGCATAATTCTCTTACTGTCATGCCATCCGTAAGATGCTTTTCTGTGACTGGTGAGTACTCAACCAAGT
CATTCTGAGAATAGTGTATGCGGCGACCGAGTTGCTCTTGCCCGGCGTCAATACGGGATAATACCGCGCC
ACATAGCAGAACTTTAAAAGTGCTCATCATTGGAAAACGTTCTTCGGGGCGAAAACTCTCAAGGATCTTA
CCGCTGTTGAGATCCAGTTCGATGTAACCCACTCGTGCACCCAACTGATCTTCAGCATCTTTTACTTTCA
CCAGCGTTTCTGGGTGAGCAAAAACAGGAAGGCAAAATGCCGCAAAAAAGGGAATAAGGGCGACACGGAA
ATGTTGAATACTCATACTCTTCCTTTTTCAATATTATTGAAGCATTTATCAGGGTTATTGTCTCATGAGC
GGATACATATTTGAATGTATTTAGAAAAATAAACAAATAGGGGTTCCGCGCACATTTCCCCGAAAAGTGC
CACCTGACGTCGAGTTAGTCAGCAACCATAGTCCCGCCCCTAACTCCGCCCATCCCGCCCCTAACTCCGC
CCAGTTCCGCCCATTCTCCGCCCCATGGCTGACTAATTTTTTTTATTTATGCAGAGGCCGAGGCCGCCTC
GGCCTCTGAGCTATTCCAGAAGTAGTGAGGAGGCTTTTTTGGAGGCCTAGGCTTTTGCAAAAAGCTTCGT
CGACGGATCGGGAGATCAACTTGTTTATTGCAGCTTATAATGGTTACAAATAAAGCAATAGCATCACAAA
TTTCACAAATAAAGCATTTTTTTCACTGCATTCTAGTTGTGGTTTGTCCAAACTCATCAATGTATCTTAT
CATGTCTGGATCAACTGGATAACTCAAGCTAACCAAAATCATCCCAAACTTCCCACCCCATACCCTATTA
CCACTGCCAATTACCTGTGGTTTCATTTACTCTAAACCTGTGATTCCTC
